Addgene plasmid #202014: pMT1-24X-NOG(CmYLCV)
Purpose: T-DNA vector for expression of the two protein components of the MoonTag system (dCas9-24XGP41 and NbGP41P-sfGFP-VP64-GB1) under the control of the CmYLCV promoter.
Depositing lab: Michael Smanski. Depositing organization: University of Minnesota. Publication: Efficient gene activation in plants by the MoonTag programmable transcriptional activator. Casas-Mollano JA, Zinselmeier MH, Sychla A, Smanski MJ. Nucleic Acids Res. 2023 Jul 21;51(13):7083-7093. doi: 10.1093/nar/gkad458. PubMed 37254802.
Backbone
  Vector backbone: pTRANS_250d
  Backbone size w/o insert (bp): 9940
  Total vector size (bp): 19641
  Vector type: Plant Expression
Growth in bacteria
  Bacterial resistance: Kanamycin, 50 μg/mL
  Growth temperature: 37°C
  Growth strain: DH5alpha
  Copy number: High Copy
Gene/Insert 1
  Gene/Insert name: dCas9-24XGP41
  Species: Synthetic; Streptococcus pyogenes
  Promoter: CmYLCV
  Cloning method: Restriction Enzyme; 5′ cloning site AarI (destroyed during cloning); 3′ cloning site AarI (destroyed during cloning)
  Sequencing primers: 5′ none
Gene/Insert 2
  Gene/Insert name: NbGP41P-sfGFP-VP64-GB1
  Species: Synthetic; Lama glama, herpes simplex virus
  Promoter: CmYLCV
  Tag / fusion protein: sfGFP; GB1
  Cloning method: Restriction Enzyme; 5′ cloning site AarI (destroyed during cloning); 3′ cloning site AarI (destroyed during cloning)
  Sequencing primers: 5′ none
Terms and licenses: Academic/Nonprofit Terms; Industry Terms: Not Available to Industry
How to cite: pMT1-24X-NOG(CmYLCV) was a gift from Michael Smanski (Addgene plasmid # 202014 ; http://n2t.net/addgene:202014 ; RRID:Addgene_202014)
