[The description below was written by a language model from this plasmid's Addgene catalogue record and pLannotate feature annotations shown in this document.]
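Description:
pMT1-24X-NOG(CmYLCV) is a roughly 19.6 kb binary T-DNA vector for plant expression, built on the pTRANS_250d backbone. It replicates in E. coli through a high-copy ColE1/pMB1-type origin and carries the pVS1 oriV, RepA and StaA functions that typically support maintenance in Agrobacterium. A pBR322 bom region is also present, and bacterial selection is with kanamycin. Nopaline-type left and right border repeats delimit the transferred region. Just inside the left border is a hygromycin phosphotransferase gene with a CaMV polyadenylation signal, which serves as a plant selectable marker; its promoter was not annotated. Remnants of lac and pUC cloning sequences also lie within the T-DNA, and the inserts were assembled through AarI sites that were destroyed during cloning.

The payload consists of the two protein components of the MoonTag programmable transcriptional activator, each recorded as driven by the CmYLCV promoter, although this promoter does not appear in the automated feature table. The first unit encodes Streptococcus pyogenes dCas9 (annotated simply as Cas9) fused to an array of 24 copies of the HIV gp41 epitope peptide, of which only a handful were detected by annotation, followed by the Arabidopsis HSP18.2 terminator. The second unit encodes the llama-derived anti-gp41 nanobody (labelled by homology as a mouse immunoglobulin heavy-chain variable region) fused to superfolder GFP, the VP64 activation domain derived from herpes simplex virus VP16, the GB1 solubility domain and a Rex nuclear localization signal. Multiple nanobody-activator molecules bind the peptide array, concentrating VP64 at loci targeted by dCas9. No guide RNA cassette is annotated or described in the record. The vector is intended for targeted gene activation in plants.
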