Features (pLannotate 1.2.2; 30 found; start..end, strand, type, name):
   1112..1136    +  misc_feature   LB T-DNA repeat: left border repeat from nopaline C58 T-DNA
   1214..1388    -  polyA_signal   CaMV poly(A) signal: cauliflower mosaic virus polyadenylation signal
   1429..2454    -  CDS            HygR: hygromycin B phosphotransferase confers resistance to hygromycin
   4322..4381    +  CDS            lacI (fragment): lac repressor; lacI; The lac repressor binds to the lac operator to inhibit transcription in E. coli. This inhibition can be relieved by adding lactose or isopropyl-β-D-thiogalactopyranoside (IPTG).
   4394..4415    +  protein_bind   CAP binding site: CAP binding activates transcription in the presence of cAMP. E. coli catabolite activator protein
   4430..4460    +  promoter       lac promoter: promoter for the E. coli lac operon
   4464..4486    +  protein_bind   lac operator (fragment): The lac repressor binds to the lac operator to inhibit transcription in E. coli. This inhibition can be relieved by adding lactose or isopropyl-β-D-thiogalactopyranoside (IPTG). lac repressor encoded by lacI
   4517..4542    +  misc_feature   MCS (fragment): pUC18/19 multiple cloning site
   5027..9130    +  CDS            Cas9: Cas9 (Csn1) endonuclease from the Streptococcus pyogenes Type II CRISPR/Cas system generates RNA-guided double strand breaks in DNA
   9323..9367    +  CDS            gp41 peptide: antigenic peptide corresponding to amino acids 655 to 669 of the HIV envelope protein gp41 (Lutje Hulsik et al., 2013) recognized by the 2H10 single-chain llama nanobody
   9809..9847    +  CDS            gp41 peptide (fragment): antigenic peptide corresponding to amino acids 655 to 669 of the HIV envelope protein gp41 (Lutje Hulsik et al., 2013) recognized by the 2H10 single-chain llama nanobody
   9872..9907    +  CDS            gp41 peptide (fragment): antigenic peptide corresponding to amino acids 655 to 669 of the HIV envelope protein gp41 (Lutje Hulsik et al., 2013) recognized by the 2H10 single-chain llama nanobody
   9926..9967    +  CDS            gp41 peptide (fragment): antigenic peptide corresponding to amino acids 655 to 669 of the HIV envelope protein gp41 (Lutje Hulsik et al., 2013) recognized by the 2H10 single-chain llama nanobody
  10103..10141   +  CDS            gp41 peptide (fragment): antigenic peptide corresponding to amino acids 655 to 669 of the HIV envelope protein gp41 (Lutje Hulsik et al., 2013) recognized by the 2H10 single-chain llama nanobody
  10788..11036   +  terminator     HSP terminator: efficient transcription terminator from the Arabidopsis thaliana heat shock protein 18.2 gene (Nagaya et al., 2010)
  11591..11956   +  CDS            HVM20_MOUSE: Experimental evidence at protein level: Swiss-Prot protein existence level 1. From Mus musculus (Mouse).
  11984..12694   +  CDS            Superfolder GFP: Superfolder GFP is a basic (constitutively fluorescent) green fluorescent protein published in 2005, derived from Aequorea victoria. It is reported to be a very rapidly-maturing weak dimer.
  12743..12765   +  CDS            VP48 (fragment): 3 tandem repeats of the minimal activation domain of herpes simplex virus VP16 (Cheng et al., 2013)
  12959..13120   +  CDS            GB1: B1 domain of Streptococcal protein G effective as a solubilizing fusion partner (Cheng and Patel, 2004)
  13148..13198   +  CDS            Rex NLS: nuclear localization signal from the human T-cell leukemia virus type 1 (HTLV-1) Rex protein
  14177..14331   +  CDS            lacZα (fragment): LacZα fragment of β-galactosidase; lacZ fragment
  14397..14421   +  misc_feature   RB T-DNA repeat: right border repeat from nopaline C58 T-DNA
  14761..15162   +  CDS            Y4CG_SINFN (fragment): Protein inferred from homology: Swiss-Prot protein existence level 3. From Sinorhizobium fredii (strain NBRC 101917 / NGR234).
  15722..16351   +  CDS            pVS1 StaA: stability protein from the Pseudomonas plasmid pVS1 (Heeb et al., 2000)
  16780..17853   +  CDS            pVS1 RepA: replication protein from the Pseudomonas plasmid pVS1 (Heeb et al., 2000)
  17919..18113   +  rep_origin     pVS1 oriV: origin of replication for the Pseudomonas plasmid pVS1 (Heeb et al., 2000)
  18316..18355   +  CDS            rop (fragment): Rop protein, which maintains plasmids at low copy number; rop
  18457..18597   +  misc_feature   bom: basis of mobility region from pBR322
  18783..19371   -  rep_origin     ori: high-copy-number ColE1/pMB1/pBR322/pUC origin of replication
  19458..687     -  CDS            KanR (across the origin): aminoglycoside phosphotransferase; aphA-3; confers resistance to kanamycin
>Addgene plasmid #202014 | pMT1-24X-NOG(CmYLCV) | addgene full sequence | sequence record 401203 | Addgene NGS Result
CCTGATCGACCGGACGCAGAAGGCAATGTCATACCACTTGTCCGCCCTGCCGCTTCTCCCAAGATCAATA
AAGCCACTTACTTTGCCATCTTTCACAAAGATGTTGCTGTCTCCCAGGTCGCCGTGGGAAAAGACAAGTT
CCTCTTCGGGCTTTTCCGTCTTTAAAAAATCATACAGCTCGCGCGGATCTTTAAATGGAGTGTCTTCTTC
CCAGTTTTCGCAATCCACATCGGCCAGATCGTTATTCAGTAAGTAATCCAATTCGGCTAAGCGGCTGTCT
AAGCTATTCGTATAGGGACAATCCGATATGTCGATGGAGTGAAAGAGCCTGATGCACTCCGCATACAGCT
CGATAATCTTTTCAGGGCTTTGTTCATCTTCATACTCTTCCGAGCAAAGGACGCCATCGGCCTCACTCAT
GAGCAGATTGCTCCAGCCATCATGCCGTTCAAAGTGCAGGACCTTTGGAACAGGCAGCTTTCCTTCCAGC
CATAGCATCATGTCCTTTTCCCGTTCCACATCATAGGTGGTCCCTTTATACCGGCTGTCCGTCATTTTTA
AATATAGGTTTTCATTTTCTCCCACCAGCTTATATACCTTAGCAGGAGACATTCCTTCCGTATCTTTTAC
GCAGCGGTATTTTTCGATCAGTTTTTTCAATTCCGGTGATATTCTCATTTTAGCCATTTATTATTTCCTT
CCTCTTTTCTACAGTATTTAAAGATACCCCAAGAAGCTAATTATAACAAGACGAACTCCAATTCACTGTT
CCTTGCATTCTAAAACCTTAAATACCAGAAAACAGCTTTTTCAAAGTTGTTTTCAAAGTTGGCGTATAAC
ATAGTATCGACGGAGCCGATTTTGAAACCGCGGTGATCACAGGCAGCAACGCTCTGTCATCGTTACAATC
AACATGCTACCCTCCGCGAGATCATCCGTGTTTCAAACCCGGCAGCTTAGTTGCCGTTCTTCCGAATAGC
ATCGGTAACATGAGCAAAGTCTGCCGCCTTACAACGGCTCTCCCGCTGACGCCGTCCCGGACTGATGGGC
TGCCTGTATCGAGTGGTGATTTTGTGCCGAGCTGCCGGTCGGGGAGCTGTTGGCTGGCTGGTGGCAGGAT
ATATTGTGGTGTAAACAAATTGACGCTTAGACAACTTAATAACACATTGCGGACGTTTTTAATGTACTGA
ATTAACGCCGAATTAATTCGGGGGATCTGGATTTTAGTACTGGATTTTGGTTTTAGGAATTAGAAATTTT
ATTGATAGAAGTATTTTACAAATACAAATACATACTAAGGGTTTCTTATATGCTCAACACATGAGCGAAA
CCCTATAGGAACCCTAATTCCCTTATCTGGGAACTACTCACACATTATTATGGAGAAACTCGAGCTTGTC
GATCGACAGATCCCGGTCGGCATCTACTCTATTTCTTTGCCCTCGGACGAGTGCTGGGGCGTCGGTTTCC
ACTATCGGCGAGTACTTCTACACAGCCATCGGTCCAGACGGCCGCGCTTCTGCGGGCGATTTGTGTACGC
CCGACAGTCCCGGCTCCGGATCGGACGATTGCGTCGCATCGACCCTGCGCCCAAGCTGCATCATCGAAAT
TGCCGTCAACCAAGCTCTGATAGAGTTGGTCAAGACCAATGCGGAGCATATACGCCCGGAGTCGTGGCGA
TCCTGCAAGCTCCGGATGCCTCCGCTCGAAGTAGCGCGTCTGCTGCTCCATACAAGCCAACCACGGCCTC
CAGAAGAAGATGTTGGCGACCTCGTATTGGGAATCCCCGAACATCGCCTCGCTCCAGTCAATGACCGCTG
TTATGCGGCCATTGTCCGTCAGGACATTGTTGGAGCCGAAATCCGCGTGCACGAGGTGCCGGACTTCGGG
GCAGTCCTCGGCCCAAAGCATCAGCTCATCGAGAGCCTGCGCGACGGACGCACTGACGGTGTCGTCCATC
ACAGTTTGCCAGTGATACACATGGGGATCAGCAATCGCGCATATGAAATCACGCCATGTAGTGTATTGAC
CGATTCCTTGCGGTCCGAATGGGCCGAACCCGCTCGTCTGGCTAAGATCGGCCGCAGCGATCGCATCCAT
AGCCTCCGCGACCGGTTGTAGAACAGCGGGCAGTTCGGTTTCAGGCAGGTCTTGCAACGTGACACCCTGT
GAACGGCGGGAGATGCAATAGGTCAGGCTCTCGCTAAACTCCCCAATGTCAAGCACTTCCGGAATCGGGA
GCGCGGCCGATGCAAAGTGCCGATAAACATAACGATCTTTGTAGAAACCATCGGCGCAGCTATTTACCCG
CAGGACATATCCACGCCCTCCTACATCGAAGCTGAAAGCACGAGATTCTTCGCCCTCCGAGAGCTGCATC
AGGTCGGACACGCTGTCGAACTTTTCGATCAGAAACTTCTCGACAGACGTCGCGGTGAGTTCAGGCTTTT
TCATAAGCTTCTGCAAAAGAGAACCAGACAACAGGGTAAGTGCCTAGCAGTAAACAAACAGAACTCATCA
CAAGCAAACAGCAACATCATATTCATACCAACAGGTCATGTGTGTTCATCACATCATTAGTACTAAGCAT
GCCATCATCCAAGTATATCAAAGTAAGGGCAAAGAGCATGCATGATCATCAGGTGCACAAAAGAATCATC
AAATTGTAGCAGTACATATCTTCATCTATCATGCATATCTATCCATAACAGGACGATGCATGTTGACCAG
GTAAAAGCTACAGGATCCTATAGGAACAGCAGCGTATATATCTTCACCAATCTTAGCATCTTAATCATGT
GGCACATGCAGTTTCAATTTAAGCACATGAGCTAGTTGATTATGAGGTACCAGAGAATCATCAAACTGAT
GTAGCAGCATATATCCTCATCTATCATGCAATCTAATCTAATCTAACTAAACAGGAAAGGTGTGCTATTC
AGTTAAAAGCTACCGCATCATATACAAACGGCAGCATAAGAAAAAGCATAATCATCTTAATCATGCAACA
AACGCAGATTCATAATAAGCCCAAGAGCTAGCTTGTGATGATCTTATTCTACTCTGATCTACAGCAATCA
GATAACGACCTAACCTTGCACATGGCAACAAAACAATCGATCGGACGAATCAGTTGTTTGTTCCTAGCTA
GCACCATCGAACCAGATAATAGATGCACGTACAGATCCCGAAAACGAACCCAAAAACAGGGCAGACCTAG
CTGAACCTAGGCAGCGACCCAGCAGATCGTGAGAACGATCTCATCTACGAACAGCCTAGAAGCAACCCCA
CGATTCCCGGACAAACGACCTAAAATCCCCACAAATCACATGAGCATGACAGGATAAACAGCGGAACCGA
TCAGATCTACACGAAAACCCCACCTCCCAGCCACCCACGATCAGGAAACACGCGGATCTAGCATGATTTC
GTCAACGCCTCAGCCTAGTTCCTAGCCACAGACCAAGCAGAACCACCAAACCACGCCGAGCGAGGAGATG
GGGCAAGAGGACGGGGGAGACGATCGCCGTACCTTGAAGCGGGGGAAGGATCGCCGAGGGTCGCGAGGAG
AGCAATTTGGATTTGGAACCCGGGGGTTGTGCGCTCCGAACGATGAGACGATGTGAGATTGTGGGAAGAG
GCGCGGAGGGCCCTGTATTTATGGGCTGCGACGGGGGGAGGAGAGGTGGGGAGGGTTGGGGAAGGAATCC
CCCACCCGTGCCGTGACGGTTCCGGGCCGTGTGAGAGGAGCCCGCTCGTCTCCGCCACGCAATTTCCGCG
ATCGGAGCGGAGCTTTCGAGAGGCGGCTGGATGGTTGGTGGCCGTTAGATTTGTAGACGCCGTTAACGCC
TCGCCTCCACCGGGAAGAGTTTTGAGCAGCCGCTTATGACAATGGCTTAACGACGTTAGACGGAGCGTTA
GTGGCAGGCCATGATAGAATAGACGTATTGCAATGGGATTATAATTAAATAAATAAGAATATAATAAGAT
ATGGCAAGTCGGCACTCATGACATGGTCTTCGAAATGATAGTGCTCACTTTCTTAGCCGAGAAAGTTGAC
GCGACTGATTTAGAAGTTAAGATATTATTTCTCTCTTCTTTTCTTTCCTCGTCATATAAGGATGAAATAA
ACTTTAGAGATTGCCGGTAGTGATTTTGGATTTCGGCGATCAGGCTTGGTTTGCCGGTTTCGGACGGTGT
GCCTTAGGCCACCCGCAGTGTATCTTGTAATGTTCAACCGATAAGCAAGGGTGGGGCTCAAGCAAGTAGT
AAACAACTATGTCAAATGTCACCATGGTTATGGTCTTGTTTAGTTGGCTTCTTGGCCGATTCATTAATGC
AGCTGGCACGACAGGTTTCCCGACTGGAAAGCGGGCAGTGAGCGCAACGCAATTAATGTGAGTTAGCTCA
CTCATTAGGCACCCCAGGCTTTACACTTTATGCTTCCGGCTCGTATGTTGTGTGGAATTGTGAGCGGATA
ACAATTTCACACAGGAAACAGCTATGACATGATTACGAATTCGAGCTCGGTACCCGGGGATCGGCGCGCC
GGAGTGGCAGACATACTGTCCCACAAATGAAGATGGAATCTGTAAAAGAAAACGCGTGAAATAATGCGTC
TGACAAAGGTTAGGTCGGCTGCCTTTAATCAATACCAAAGTGGTCCCTACCACGATGGAAAAACTGTGCA
GTCGGTTTGGCTTTTTCTGACGAACAAATAAGATTCGTGGCCGACAGGTGGGGGTCCACCATGTGAAGGC
ATCTTCAGACTCCAATAATGGAGCAATGACGTAAGGGCTTACGAAATAAGTAAGGGTAGTTTGGGAAATG
TCCACTCACCCGTCAGTCTATAAATACTTAGCCCCTCCCTCATTGTTAAGGGAGCAAAATCTCAGAGAGA
TAGTCCTAGAGAGAGAAAGAGAGCAAGTAGCCTAGAAGTAGTCAAGGCGGCGAAGTATTCAGGCACGTGG
CCAGGAAGAAGAAAAGCCAAGACGACGAAAACAGGTAAGAGCTAAGCTTAATGAACATGGACAAGAAGTA
CAGCATCGGCCTGGCCATCGGCACCAACTCTGTGGGCTGGGCCGTGATCACCGACGAGTACAAGGTGCCC
AGCAAGAAATTCAAGGTGCTGGGCAACACCGACCGGCACAGCATCAAGAAGAACCTGATCGGCGCCCTGC
TGTTCGACAGCGGAGAAACAGCCGAGGCCACCCGGCTGAAGAGAACCGCCAGAAGAAGATACACCAGACG
GAAGAACCGGATCTGCTATCTGCAAGAGATCTTCAGCAACGAGATGGCCAAGGTGGACGACAGCTTCTTC
CACAGACTGGAAGAGTCCTTCCTGGTGGAAGAGGATAAGAAGCACGAGCGGCACCCCATCTTCGGCAACA
TCGTGGACGAGGTGGCCTACCACGAGAAGTACCCCACCATCTACCACCTGAGAAAGAAACTGGTGGACAG
CACCGACAAGGCCGACCTGCGGCTGATCTATCTGGCCCTGGCCCACATGATCAAGTTCCGGGGCCACTTC
CTGATCGAGGGCGACCTGAACCCCGACAACAGCGACGTGGACAAGCTGTTCATCCAGCTGGTGCAGACCT
ACAACCAGCTGTTCGAGGAAAACCCCATCAACGCCAGCGGCGTGGACGCCAAGGCCATCCTGTCTGCCAG
ACTGAGCAAGAGCAGACGGCTGGAAAATCTGATCGCCCAGCTGCCCGGCGAGAAGAAGAATGGCCTGTTC
GGCAACCTGATTGCCCTGAGCCTGGGCCTGACCCCCAACTTCAAGAGCAACTTCGACCTGGCCGAGGATG
CCAAACTGCAGCTGAGCAAGGACACCTACGACGACGACCTGGACAACCTGCTGGCCCAGATCGGCGACCA
GTACGCCGACCTGTTTCTGGCCGCCAAGAACCTGTCCGACGCCATCCTGCTGAGCGACATCCTGAGAGTG
AACACCGAGATCACCAAGGCCCCCCTGAGCGCCTCTATGATCAAGAGATACGACGAGCACCACCAGGACC
TGACCCTGCTGAAAGCTCTCGTGCGGCAGCAGCTGCCTGAGAAGTACAAAGAGATTTTCTTCGACCAGAG
CAAGAACGGCTACGCCGGCTACATCGATGGCGGAGCCAGCCAGGAAGAGTTCTACAAGTTCATCAAGCCC
ATCCTGGAAAAGATGGACGGCACCGAGGAACTGCTCGTGAAGCTGAACAGAGAGGACCTGCTGCGGAAGC
AGCGGACCTTCGACAACGGCAGCATCCCCCACCAGATCCACCTGGGAGAGCTGCACGCCATTCTGCGGCG
GCAGGAAGATTTTTACCCATTCCTGAAGGACAACCGGGAAAAGATCGAGAAGATCCTGACCTTCCGCATC
CCCTACTACGTGGGCCCTCTGGCCAGGGGAAACAGCAGATTCGCCTGGATGACCAGAAAGAGCGAGGAAA
CCATCACCCCCTGGAACTTCGAGGAAGTGGTGGACAAGGGCGCCAGCGCCCAGAGCTTCATCGAGCGGAT
GACCAACTTCGATAAGAACCTGCCCAACGAGAAGGTGCTGCCCAAGCACAGCCTGCTGTACGAGTACTTC
ACCGTGTACAACGAGCTGACCAAAGTGAAATACGTGACCGAGGGAATGAGAAAGCCCGCCTTCCTGAGCG
GCGAGCAGAAAAAAGCCATCGTGGACCTGCTGTTCAAGACCAACCGGAAAGTGACCGTGAAGCAGCTGAA
AGAGGACTACTTCAAGAAAATCGAGTGCTTCGACTCCGTGGAAATCTCCGGCGTGGAAGATCGGTTCAAC
GCCTCCCTGGGCACATACCACGATCTGCTGAAAATTATCAAGGACAAGGACTTCCTGGACAATGAGGAAA
ACGAGGACATTCTGGAAGATATCGTGCTGACCCTGACACTGTTTGAGGACAGAGAGATGATCGAGGAACG
GCTGAAAACCTATGCCCACCTGTTCGACGACAAAGTGATGAAGCAGCTGAAGCGGCGGAGATACACCGGC
TGGGGCAGGCTGAGCCGGAAGCTGATCAACGGCATCCGGGACAAGCAGTCCGGCAAGACAATCCTGGATT
TCCTGAAGTCCGACGGCTTCGCCAACAGAAACTTCATGCAGCTGATCCACGACGACAGCCTGACCTTTAA
AGAGGACATCCAGAAAGCCCAGGTGTCCGGCCAGGGCGATAGCCTGCACGAGCACATTGCCAATCTGGCC
GGCAGCCCCGCCATTAAGAAGGGCATCCTGCAGACAGTGAAGGTGGTGGACGAGCTCGTGAAAGTGATGG
GCCGGCACAAGCCCGAGAACATCGTGATCGAAATGGCCAGAGAGAACCAGACCACCCAGAAGGGACAGAA
GAACAGCCGCGAGAGAATGAAGCGGATCGAAGAGGGCATCAAAGAGCTGGGCAGCCAGATCCTGAAAGAA
CACCCCGTGGAAAACACCCAGCTGCAGAACGAGAAGCTGTACCTGTACTACCTGCAGAATGGGCGGGATA
TGTACGTGGACCAGGAACTGGACATCAACCGGCTGTCCGACTACGATGTGGACGCTATCGTGCCTCAGAG
CTTTCTGAAGGACGACTCCATCGATAACAAAGTGCTGACTCGGAGCGACAAGAACCGGGGCAAGAGCGAC
AACGTGCCCTCCGAAGAGGTCGTGAAGAAGATGAAGAACTACTGGCGCCAGCTGCTGAATGCCAAGCTGA
TTACCCAGAGGAAGTTCGACAATCTGACCAAGGCCGAGAGAGGCGGCCTGAGCGAACTGGATAAGGCCGG
CTTCATCAAGAGACAGCTGGTGGAAACCCGGCAGATCACAAAGCACGTGGCACAGATCCTGGACTCCCGG
ATGAACACTAAGTACGACGAGAACGACAAACTGATCCGGGAAGTGAAAGTGATCACCCTGAAGTCCAAGC
TGGTGTCCGATTTCCGGAAGGATTTCCAGTTTTACAAAGTGCGCGAGATCAACAACTACCACCACGCCCA
CGACGCCTACCTGAACGCCGTCGTGGGAACCGCCCTGATCAAAAAGTACCCTAAGCTGGAAAGCGAGTTC
GTGTACGGCGACTACAAGGTGTACGACGTGCGGAAGATGATCGCCAAGAGCGAGCAGGAAATCGGCAAGG
CTACCGCCAAGTACTTCTTCTACAGCAACATCATGAACTTTTTCAAGACCGAGATTACCCTGGCCAACGG
CGAGATCCGGAAGCGGCCTCTGATCGAGACAAACGGCGAAACAGGCGAGATCGTGTGGGATAAGGGCCGG
GACTTTGCCACCGTGCGGAAAGTGCTGTCTATGCCCCAAGTGAATATCGTGAAAAAGACCGAGGTGCAGA
CAGGCGGCTTCAGCAAAGAGTCTATCCTGCCCAAGAGGAACAGCGACAAGCTGATCGCCAGAAAGAAGGA
CTGGGACCCTAAGAAGTACGGCGGCTTCGACAGCCCCACCGTGGCCTATTCTGTGCTGGTGGTGGCCAAA
GTGGAAAAGGGCAAGTCCAAGAAACTGAAGAGTGTGAAAGAGCTGCTGGGGATCACCATCATGGAAAGAA
GCAGCTTCGAGAAGAATCCCATCGACTTTCTGGAAGCCAAGGGCTACAAAGAAGTGAAAAAGGACCTGAT
CATCAAGCTGCCTAAGTACTCCCTGTTCGAGCTGGAAAACGGCCGGAAGAGAATGCTGGCCTCTGCCGGC
GAACTGCAGAAGGGAAACGAACTGGCCCTGCCCTCCAAATATGTGAACTTCCTGTACCTGGCCAGCCACT
ATGAGAAGCTGAAGGGCTCCCCCGAGGATAATGAGCAGAAACAGCTGTTTGTGGAACAGCACAAACACTA
CCTGGACGAGATCATCGAGCAGATCAGCGAGTTCTCCAAGAGAGTGATCCTGGCCGACGCTAATCTGGAC
AAGGTGCTGAGCGCCTACAACAAGCACAGAGACAAGCCTATCAGAGAGCAGGCCGAGAATATCATCCACC
TGTTTACCCTGACCAATCTGGGAGCCCCTGCCGCCTTCAAGTACTTTGACACCACCATCGACCGGAAGAG
GTACACCAGCACCAAAGAGGTGCTGGACGCCACCCTGATCCACCAGAGCATCACCGGCCTGTACGAGACA
CGGATCGACCTGTCTCAGCTGGGAGGCGACGCCTATCCCTATGACGTGCCCGATTATGCCAGCCTGGGCA
GCGGCTCCCCCAAGAAAAAACGCAAGGTGGAAGATCCTAAGAAAAAGCGGAAAGTGGAAGATGCTCCAAA
GAAGAAGAGAAAGGTCGACGGCATTGGTAGTGGGAGCAACGGCAGCAGCGGATCCCTTAAGCTTGCCACC
ATGCGTACGGGCAAGAATGAGCAGGAACTGCTGGAACTGGACAAATGGGCAAGCCTGGGGAGCGGCTCCG
GAAAGAACGAGCAGGAACTGCTGGAACTGGACAAGTGGGCTTCTCTGGGCTCCGGGTCCGGGAAAAACGA
ACAGGAGCTGCTGGAGCTGGATAAGTGGGCCAGCCTGGGCTCCGGGTCCGGGAAGAATGAACAGGAACTG
CTGGAACTGGATAAATGGGCATCTCTGGGCAGCGGGTCCGGAAAGAATGAACAGGAGCTGCTGGAACTGG
ACAAGTGGGCATCCCTGGGGAGCGGGTCCGGAAAGAATGAACAGGAACTGCTGGAACTGGATAAGTGGGC
ATCCCTGGGAAGCGGCTCCGGAAAAAACGAGCAGGAGCTGCTGGAGCTGGACAAGTGGGCCTCTCTGGGC
TCCGGCTCCGGGAAGAATGAACAGGAGCTGCTGGAACTGGATAAGTGGGCATCTCTGGGGTCCGGAAGCG
GTAAAAACGAGCAGGAACTGCTGGAACTGGACAAGTGGGCAAGCCTGGGGTCTGGCTCCGGCAAAAACGA
ACAGGAACTGCTGGAACTGGACAAATGGGCCAGCCTGGGCTCCGGGTCCGGGAAAAATGAGCAGGAACTG
CTGGAACTGGATAAATGGGCGAGCCTGGGCAGCGGGTCCGGAAAAAACGAACAGGAGCTGCTGGAGCTGG
ACAAATGGGCGAGTCTGGGCTCCGGAAGCGGCAAGAATGAACAGGAACTGCTGGAGCTGGACAAATGGGC
CAGCCTGGGCAGCGGCTCCGGAAAGAATGAGCAGGAACTGCTGGAGCTGGACAAATGGGCATCTCTGGGC
TCCGGCTCCGGGAAAAACGAGCAGGAACTGCTGGAGCTGGACAAGTGGGCTTCCCTGGGCAGCGGCTCCG
GAAAAAATGAACAGGAACTGCTGGAACTGGACAAGTGGGCCAGCCTGGGGTCCGGGTCTGGGAAGAACGA
GCAGGAACTGCTGGAGCTGGACAAGTGGGCATCTCTGGGGTCTGGCTCTGGCAAGAACGAGCAGGAACTG
CTGGAACTGGACAAGTGGGCGAGCCTGGGCAGCGGGTCTGGCAAGAATGAACAGGAGCTGCTGGAACTGG
ACAAATGGGCCAGCCTGGGGTCTGGGTCTGGAAAGAATGAGCAGGAACTGCTGGAGCTGGACAAGTGGGC
ATCTCTGGGCTCTGGGTCTGGCAAGAACGAGCAGGAGCTGCTGGAGCTGGATAAGTGGGCATCCCTGGGG
TCCGGGTCCGGCAAGAATGAACAGGAGCTGCTGGAGCTGGATAAATGGGCATCCCTGGGCTCTGGGTCTG
GGAAGAATGAGCAGGAGCTGCTGGAACTGGATAAGTGGGCGAGCCTGGGCAGCGGGTCTGGCAAGAATGA
GCAGGAACTGCTGGAGCTGGACAAGTGGGCTTCTCTGCACCGGTCAGCAGTGGAGGACAGCACGTAACCC
GGGCTTATATGAAGATGAAGATGAAATATTTGGTGTGTCAAATAAAAAGCTTGTGTGCTTAAGTTTGTGT
TTTTTTCTTGGCTTGTTGTGTTATGAATTTGTGGCTTTTTCTAATATTAAATGAATGTAAGATCACATTA
TAATGAATAAACAAATGTTTCTATAATCCATTGTGAATGTTTTGTTGGATCTCTTCTGCAGCATATAACT
ACTGTATGTGCTATGGTATGGACTATGGAATATGATTAAAGATAAGCGCTGAGCTCGGACGGCGCGACTA
GTTTTACGTACGTTAATTAACCCGGGGCGCGCCGATATCGAGCTCTCCCGGCGCGCCGGAGTGGCAGACA
TACTGTCCCACAAATGAAGATGGAATCTGTAAAAGAAAACGCGTGAAATAATGCGTCTGACAAAGGTTAG
GTCGGCTGCCTTTAATCAATACCAAAGTGGTCCCTACCACGATGGAAAAACTGTGCAGTCGGTTTGGCTT
TTTCTGACGAACAAATAAGATTCGTGGCCGACAGGTGGGGGTCCACCATGTGAAGGCATCTTCAGACTCC
AATAATGGAGCAATGACGTAAGGGCTTACGAAATAAGTAAGGGTAGTTTGGGAAATGTCCACTCACCCGT
CAGTCTATAAATACTTAGCCCCTCCCTCATTGTTAAGGGAGCAAAATCTCAGAGAGATAGTCCTAGAGAG
AGAAAGAGAGCAAGTAGCCTAGAAGTAGTCAAGGCGGCGAAGTATTCAGGCACGTGGCCAGGAAGAAGAA
AAGCCAAGACGACGAAAACAGGTAAGAGCTAAGCTTAATGGAGGTGCAGCTGGTGGAATCTGGGGGCGGA
CTGGTGCAGCCCGGGGGATCTCTGCGGCTGTCCTGCGCCGCCTCTGGCTCCATCTCTAGCGTGGATGTGA
TGTCCTGGTACAGGCAGGCCCCTGGCAAGCAGAGGGAACTGGTGGCCTTCATTACTGATAGGGGAAGAAC
CAATTACAAAGTGAGCGTGAAAGGCCGCTTCACTATCAGCCGGGATAATTCTAAGAATATGGTGTATCTG
CAGATGAACAGCCTGAAGCCAGAAGACACTGCCGACTATCTGTGCAGGGCTGAGTCCCGGACTTCCTGGT
CCAGCCCATCTCCTCTGGATGTGTGGGGGCGCGGCACTCAGGTGACTGTGTCCTCCTTGGATCCAGGTGG
AGGTGGAAGCGGTAGCAAAGGAGAAGAACTTTTCACTGGAGTTGTCCCAATTCTTGTTGAATTAGATGGT
GATGTTAATGGGCACAAATTTTCTGTCCGTGGAGAGGGTGAAGGTGATGCTACAAACGGAAAACTCACCC
TTAAATTTATTTGCACTACTGGAAAACTACCTGTTCCGTGGCCAACACTTGTCACTACTCTGACCTATGG
TGTTCAATGCTTTTCCCGTTATCCGGATCACATGAAACGGCATGACTTTTTCAAGAGTGCCATGCCCGAA
GGTTATGTACAGGAACGCACTATATCTTTCAAAGATGACGGGACCTACAAGACGCGTGCTGAAGTCAAGT
TTGAAGGTGATACCCTTGTTAATCGTATCGAGTTAAAGGGTATTGATTTTAAAGAAGATGGAAACATTCT
TGGACACAAACTCGAGTACAACTTTAACTCACACAATGTATACATCACGGCAGACAAACAAAAGAATGGA
ATCAAAGCTAACTTCAAAATTCGCCACAACGTTGAAGATGGTTCCGTTCAACTAGCAGACCATTATCAAC
AAAATACTCCAATTGGCGATGGCCCTGTCCTTTTACCAGACAACCATTACCTGTCGACACAATCTGTCCT
TTCGAAAGATCCCAACGAAAAGCGTGACCACATGGTCCTTCTTGAGTTTGTAACTGCTGCTGGGATTACA
CATGGCATGGATGAGCTCTACAAAGGTGGAGGTCGGACCGGTCGTACGGGCGGTGGCGGAGGGGATGCTT
TAGACGATTTTGACTTAGATATGCTTGGTTCAGACGCGTTAGACGACTTCGACCTAGACATGTTAGGCTC
AGATGCATTGGACGACTTCGATTTAGATATGTTGGGCTCCGATGCCCTAGATGACTTTGATCTAGATATG
CTAGGTAGTGGCGGTGGCGGAGGGGCTCCAAAGAAGAAGAGAAAGGTCCGTACGGGAGGAGGATCTCGGA
CCGAAGAGTACAAGCTTATCCTGAACGGTAAAACCCTGAAAGGTGAAACCACCACCGAAGCTGTTGACGC
TGCTACCGCGGAAAAAGTTTTCAAACAGTACGCTAACGACAACGGTGTTGACGGTGAATGGACCTACGAC
GACGCTACCAAAACCTTCACGGTAACCGAAGGTGGTGGTAGCGGTGGTGGTACTAGTCCAAAAACAAGGA
GGAGGCCGCGAAGATCACAACGGAAAAGGCCGCCTACGCCATGGCCGTAAGCTTGTCATGGGTCGTTTAA
GCTGCCGATGTGCCTGCGTCGTCTGGTGCCCTCTCTCCATATGGAGGTTGTCAAAGTATCTGCTGTTCGT
GTCATGAGTCGTGTCAGTGTTGGTTTAATAATGGACCGGTTGTGTTGTGTGTGCGTACTACCCAGAACTA
TGACAAATCATGAATAAGTTTGATGTTTGAAATTAAAGCCTGTGCTCATTATGTTCTGTCTTTCAGTTGT
CTCCTAATATTTGCCTGCAGGTACTGGCTATCTACCGTTTCTTACTTAGGAGGTGTTTGAATGCACTAAA
ACTAATAGTTAGTGGCTAAAATTAGTTAAAACATCCAAACACCATAGCTAATAGTTGAACTATTAGCTAT
TTTTGGAAAATTAGTTAATAGTGAGGTAGTTATTTGTTAGCTAGCTAATTCAACTAACAATTTTTAGCCA
ACTAACAATTAGTTTCAGTGCATTCAAACACCCCCTTAATGTTAACGTGGTTCTATCTACCGTGTCCTAA
TATATGGTTGATTGTTCGGTTTGTTGCTATGCTATTGGGTTCTGATTGCTGCTAGTTCTTGCTGAATCCA
GAAGTTCTCGTAGTATAGCTCAGATTCATATTATTTATTTGAGTGATAAGTGATCCAGGTTATTACTATG
TTAGCTAGGTTTTTTTTACAAGGATAAATTATCTGTGATCATAATTCTTATGAAAGCTTTATGTTTCCTG
GAGGCAGTGGCATGCAATGCATGACAGCAACTTGATCACACCAGCTGAGGTAGATACGGTAACAAGGTTC
TTAAATCTGTTCACCAAATCATTGGAGAACACACATACACATTCTTGCCAGTCTTGGTTAGAGAAATTTC
ATGACAAAATGCCAAAGCTGTCTTGACTCTTCACTTTTGGCCATGAGTCGTGACTTAGTTTGGTTTAATG
GACCGGTTCTCCTAGCTTGCGCTGAGCTCAGTGTGGCACTGGCCGTCGTTTTACAACGTCGTGACTGGGA
AAACCCTGGCGTTACCCAACTTAATCGCCTTGCAGCACATCCCCCTTTCGCCAGCTGGCGTAATAGCGAA
GAGGCCCGCACCGATCGCCCTTCCCAACAGTTGCGCAGCCTGAATGGCGAATGCTAGAGCAGCTTGAGCT
TGGATCAGATTGTCGTTTCCCGCCTTCAGTTTAAACTATCAGTGTTTGACAGGATATATTGGCGGGTAAA
CCTAAGAGAAAAGAGCGTTTATTAGAATAATCGGATATTTAAAAGGGCGTGAAAAGGTTTATCCGTTCGT
CCATTTGTATGTGCATGCCAACCACAGGGTTCCCCTCGGGATCAAAGTACTTTGATCCAACCCCTCCGCT
GCTATAGTGCAGTCGGCTTCTGACGTTCAGTGCAGCCGTCTTCTGAAAACGACATGTCGCACAAGTCCTA
AGTTACGCGACAGGCTGCCGCCCTGCCCTTTTCCTGGCGTTTTCTTGTCGCGTGTTTTAGTCGCATAAAG
TAGAATACTTGCGACTAGAACCGGAGACATTACGCCATGAACAAGAGCGCCGCCGCTGGCCTGCTGGGCT
ATGCCCGCGTCAGCACCGACGACCAGGACTTGACCAACCAACGGGCCGAACTGCACGCGGCCGGCTGCAC
CAAGCTGTTTTCCGAGAAGATCACCGGCACCAGGCGCGACCGCCCGGAGCTGGCCAGGATGCTTGACCAC
CTACGCCCTGGCGACGTTGTGACAGTGACCAGGCTAGACCGCCTGGCCCGCAGCACCCGCGACCTACTGG
ACATTGCCGAGCGCATCCAGGAGGCCGGCGCGGGCCTGCGTAGCCTGGCAGAGCCGTGGGCCGACACCAC
CACGCCGGCCGGCCGCATGGTGTTGACCGTGTTCGCCGGCATTGCCGAGTTCGAGCGTTCCCTAATCATC
GACCGCACCCGGAGCGGGCGCGAGGCCGCCAAGGCCCGAGGCGTGAAGTTTGGCCCCCGCCCTACCCTCA
CCCCGGCACAGATCGCGCACGCCCGCGAGCTGATCGACCAGGAAGGCCGCACCGTGAAAGAGGCGGCTGC
ACTGCTTGGCGTGCATCGCTCGACCCTGTACCGCGCACTTGAGCGCAGCGAGGAAGTGACGCCCACCGAG
GCCAGGCGGCGCGGTGCCTTCCGTGAGGACGCATTGACCGAGGCCGACGCCCTGGCGGCCGCCGAGAATG
AACGCCAAGAGGAACAAGCATGAAACCGCACCAGGACGGCCAGGACGAACCGTTTTTCATTACCGAAGAG
ATCGAGGCGGAGATGATCGCGGCCGGGTACGTGTTCGAGCCGCCCGCGCACGGCTCAACCGTGCGGCTGC
ATGAAATCCTGGCCGGTTTGTCTGATGCCAAGCTGGCGGCCTGGCCGGCCAGCTTGGCCGCTGAAGAAAC
CGAGCGCCGCCGTCTAAAAAGGTGATGTGTATTTGAGTAAAACAGCTTGCGTCATGCGGTCGCTGCGTAT
ATGATGCGATGAGTAAATAAACAAATACGCAAGGGGAACGCATGAAGGTTATCGCTGTACTTAACCAGAA
AGGCGGGTCAGGCAAGACGACCATCGCAACCCATCTAGCCCGCGCCCTGCAACTCGCCGGGGCCGATGTT
CTGTTAGTCGATTCCGATCCCCAGGGCAGTGCCCGCGATTGGGCGGCCGTGCGGGAAGATCAACCGCTAA
CCGTTGTCGGCATCGACCGCCCGACGATTGACCGCGACGTGAAGGCCATCGGCCGGCGCGACTTCGTAGT
GATCGACGGAGCGCCCCAGGCGGCGGACTTGGCTGTGTCCGCGATCAAGGCAGCCGACTTCGTGCTGATT
CCGGTGCAGCCAAGCCCTTACGACATATGGGCCACCGCCGACCTGGTGGAGCTGGTTAAGCAGCGCATTG
AGGTCACGGATGGAAGGCTACAAGCGGCCTTTGTCGTGTCGCGGGCGATCAAAGGCACGCGCATCGGCGG
TGAGGTTGCCGAGGCGCTGGCCGGGTACGAGCTGCCCATTCTTGAGTCCCGTATCACGCAGCGCGTGAGC
TACCCAGGCACTGCCGCCGCCGGCACAACCGTTCTTGAATCAGAACCCGAGGGCGACGCTGCCCGCGAGG
TCCAGGCGCTGGCCGCTGAAATTAAATCAAAACTCATTTGAGTTAATGAGGTAAAGAGAAAATGAGCAAA
AGCACAAACACGCTAAGTGCCGGCCGTCCGAGCGCACGCAGCAGCAAGGCTGCAACGTTGGCCAGCCTGG
CAGACACGCCAGCCATGAAGCGGGTCAACTTTCAGTTGCCGGCGGAGGATCACACCAAGCTGAAGATGTA
CGCGGTACGCCAAGGCAAGACCATTACCGAGCTGCTATCTGAATACATCGCGCAGCTACCAGAGTAAATG
AGCAAATGAATAAATGAGTAGATGAATTTTAGCGGCTAAAGGAGGCGGCATGGAAAATCAAGAACAACCA
GGCACCGACGCCGTGGAATGCCCCATGTGTGGAGGAACGGGCGGTTGGCCAGGCGTAAGCGGCTGGGTTG
CCTGCCGGCCCTGCAATGGCACTGGAACCCCCAAGCCCGAGGAATCGGCGTGAGCGGTCGCAAACCATCC
GGCCCGGTACAAATCGGCGCGGCGCTGGGTGATGACCTGGTGGAGAAGTTGAAGGCCGCGCAGGCCGCCC
AGCGGCAACGCATCGAGGCAGAAGCACGCCCCGGTGAATCGTGGCAAGCGGCCGCTGATCGAATCCGCAA
AGAATCCCGGCAACCGCCGGCAGCCGGTGCGCCGTCGATTAGGAAGCCGCCCAAGGGCGACGAGCAACCA
GATTTTTTCGTTCCGATGCTCTATGACGTGGGCACCCGCGATAGTCGCAGCATCATGGACGTGGCCGTTT
TCCGTCTGTCGAAGCGTGACCGACGAGCTGGCGAGGTGATCCGCTACGAGCTTCCAGACGGGCACGTAGA
GGTTTCCGCAGGGCCGGCCGGCATGGCCAGTGTGTGGGATTACGACCTGGTACTGATGGCGGTTTCCCAT
CTAACCGAATCCATGAACCGATACCGGGAAGGGAAGGGAGACAAGCCCGGCCGCGTGTTCCGTCCACACG
TTGCGGACGTACTCAAGTTCTGCCGGCGAGCCGATGGCGGAAAGCAGAAAGACGACCTGGTAGAAACCTG
CATTCGGTTAAACACCACGCACGTTGCCATGCAGCGTACGAAGAAGGCCAAGAACGGCCGCCTGGTGACG
GTATCCGAGGGTGAAGCCTTGATTAGCCGCTACAAGATCGTAAAGAGCGAAACCGGGCGGCCGGAGTACA
TCGAGATCGAGCTAGCTGATTGGATGTACCGCGAGATCACAGAAGGCAAGAACCCGGACGTGCTGACGGT
TCACCCCGATTACTTTTTGATCGATCCCGGCATCGGCCGTTTTCTCTACCGCCTGGCACGCCGCGCCGCA
GGCAAGGCAGAAGCCAGATGGTTGTTCAAGACGATCTACGAACGCAGTGGCAGCGCCGGAGAGTTCAAGA
AGTTCTGTTTCACCGTGCGCAAGCTGATCGGGTCAAATGACCTGCCGGAGTACGATTTGAAGGAGGAGGC
GGGGCAGGCTGGCCCGATCCTAGTCATGCGCTACCGCAACCTGATCGAGGGCGAAGCATCCGCCGGTTCC
TAATGTACGGAGCAGATGCTAGGGCAAATTGCCCTAGCAGGGGAAAAAGGTCGAAAAGGCCTCTTTCCTG
TGGATAGCACGTACATTGGGAACCCAAAGCCGTACATTGGGAACCGGAACCCGTACATTGGGAACCCAAA
GCCGTACATTGGGAACCGGTCACACATGTAAGTGACTGATATAAAAGAGAAAAAAGGCGATTTTTCCGCC
TAAAACTCTTTAAAACTTATTAAAACTCTTAAAACCCGCCTGGCCTGTGCATAACTGTCTGGCCAGCGCA
CAGCCCAAGAGCTGCAAAAAGCGCCTACCCTTCGGTCGCTGCGCTCCCTACGCCCCGCCGCTTCGCGTCG
GCCTATCGCGGCCGCTGGCCGCTCAAAAATGGCTGGCCTACGGCCAGGCAATCTACCAGGGCGCGGACAA
GCCGCGCCGTCGCCACTCGACCGCCGGCGCCCACATCAAGGCACCCTGCCTCGCGCGTTTCGGTGATGAC
GGTGAAAACCTCTGACACATGCAGCTCCCGGAAACGGTCACAGCTTGTCTGTAAGCGGATGCCGGGAGCA
GACAAGCCCGTCAGGGCGCGTCAGCGGGTGTTGGCGGGTGTCGGGGCGCAGCCATGACCCAGTCACGTAG
CGATAGCGGAGTGTATACTGGCTTAACTATGCGGCATCAGAGCAGATTGTACTGAGAGTGCACCATATGC
GGTGTGAAATACCGCACAGATGCGTAAGGAGAAAATACCGCATCAGGCCCTCTTCCGCTTCCTCGCTCAC
TGACTCGCTGCGCTCGGTCGTTCGGCTGCGGCGAGCGGTATCAGCTCACTCAAAGGCGGTAATACGGTTA
TCCACAGAATCAGGGGATAACGCAGGAAAGAACATGTGAGCAAAAGGCCAGCAAAAGGCCAGGAACCGTA
AAAAGGCCGCGTTGCTGGCGTTTTTCCATAGGCTCCGCCCCCCTGACGAGCATCACAAAAATCGACGCTC
AAGTCAGAGGTGGCGAAACCCGACAGGACTATAAAGATACCAGGCGTTTCCCCCTGGAAGCTCCCTCGTG
CGCTCTCCTGTTCCGACCCTGCCGCTTACCGGATACCTGTCCGCCTTTCTCCCTTCGGGAAGCGTGGCGC
TTTCTCATAGCTCACGCTGTAGGTATCTCAGTTCGGTGTAGGTCGTTCGCTCCAAGCTGGGCTGTGTGCA
CGAACCCCCCGTTCAGCCCGACCGCTGCGCCTTATCCGGTAACTATCGTCTTGAGTCCAACCCGGTAAGA
CACGACTTATCGCCACTGGCAGCAGCCACTGGTAACAGGATTAGCAGAGCGAGGTATGTAGGCGGTGCTA
CAGAGTTCTTGAAGTGGTGGCCTAACTACGGCTACACTAGAAGGACAGTATTTGGTATCTGCGCTCTGCT
GAAGCCAGTTACCTTCGGAAAAAGAGTTGGTAGCTCTTGATCCGGCAAACAAACCACCGCTGGTAGCGGT
GGTTTTTTTGTTTGCAAGCAGCAGATTACGCGCAGAAAAAAAGGATCTCAAGAAGATCCTTTGATCTTTT
CTACGGGGTCTGACGCTCAGTGGAACGAAAACTCACGTTAAGGGATTTTGGTCATGCATTCTAGGTACTA
AAACAATTCATCCAGTAAAATATAATATTTTATTTTCTCCCAATCAGGCTTGATCCCCAGTAAGTCAAAA
AATAGCTCGACATACTGTTCTTCCCCGATATCCTC
